>Addgene plasmid #212507 | pTwist-SARS-CoV-2 Spike-deltaC18 BQ.1.1 | addgene full sequence | sequence record 432823 | Addgene NGS Result
ATGTTTGTGTTCCTCGTTCTCCTGCCCCTCGTTTCTTCCCAATGCGTGAACCTCATAACTAGAACGCAGT
CTTACACGAACTCTTTTACTCGTGGAGTATACTATCCCGATAAAGTCTTTAGGTCCAGTGTCCTTCATTC
TACTCAAGACCTTTTCCTGCCATTCTTCTCAAATGTCACCTGGTTCCATGCTATCTCTGGCACCAACGGA
ACTAAACGATTTGATAATCCCGTCTTGCCATTTAACGATGGCGTATACTTTGCCTCAACGGAGAAGTCCA
ACATTATCCGGGGATGGATATTTGGCACCACCCTGGACTCCAAGACACAGTCTCTCCTCATTGTGAACAA
CGCCACCAATGTCGTCATCAAAGTCTGTGAATTTCAATTTTGTAACGATCCCTTTCTCGATGTTTATTAT
CATAAGAATAACAAGTCTTGGATGGAGTCAGAGTTCCGCGTTTACAGTTCCGCTAACAACTGTACTTTTG
AGTACGTTTCCCAACCATTTCTCATGGATCTTGAAGGGAAGCAAGGCAACTTCAAGAATCTCCGCGAATT
TGTGTTTAAGAATATAGACGGCTACTTCAAAATTTATAGCAAGCATACCCCGATAAATCTGGGTCGGGAT
CTCCCTCAAGGCTTCTCCGCGTTGGAACCCCTCGTGGACTTGCCGATTGGCATCAACATCACCCGGTTCC
AAACCCTTCTTGCCCTTCATCGAAGCTACCTCACGCCTGGCGACAGTAGTAGTGGTTGGACAGCGGGCGC
AGCAGCCTACTATGTGGGATATTTGCAACCACGCACCTTTCTTCTCAAATATAACGAAAACGGAACAATT
ACCGATGCCGTAGACTGTGCCCTCGATCCCCTGTCCGAAACTAAATGCACACTCAAGTCCTTCACAGTTG
AGAAAGGCATATACCAAACCAGTAACTTCCGCGTCCAACCCACCGAATCCATTGTTCGATTCCCTAACAT
CACCAATTTGTGTCCTTTCGATGAAGTATTTAATGCCACTACATTTGCATCAGTTTATGCCTGGAATCGC
AAGCGAATATCAAATTGTGTTGCAGATTATAGTGTCCTGTATAATTTCGCACCATTCTTCGCTTTTAAGT
GTTATGGGGTCAGCCCTACGAAATTGAATGACTTGTGTTTTACCAACGTTTACGCAGATTCTTTCGTCAT
ACGCGGCAACGAAGTCAGCCAGATTGCACCGGGGCAAACCGGAAATATAGCAGACTATAATTATAAGTTG
CCGGATGACTTCACCGGCTGCGTTATAGCATGGAACTCCAATAAGCTCGATTCAACAGTCGGCGGCAACT
ATAATTATCGTTACCGCCTGTTTCGCAAGTCAAAGCTGAAGCCCTTTGAACGTGACATCTCCACCGAAAT
TTATCAAGCTGGCAACAAACCATGTAATGGAGTGGCAGGGGTTAACTGTTATTTTCCCCTTCAATCATAC
GGATTTCGACCAACATATGGGGTGGGCCATCAACCATATCGGGTGGTAGTCTTGAGCTTTGAGCTGCTCC
ACGCACCGGCTACAGTTTGCGGACCGAAGAAAAGCACTAACCTGGTGAAGAATAAATGTGTGAACTTCAA
CTTTAATGGGCTCACCGGAACAGGGGTGCTGACAGAATCAAACAAGAAATTTCTCCCTTTTCAACAATTT
GGTAGAGACATTGCCGATACCACAGATGCCGTCCGCGATCCGCAAACACTGGAAATCCTCGATATAACAC
CCTGTAGCTTCGGCGGGGTCAGCGTGATAACTCCCGGAACGAACACATCCAACCAAGTGGCTGTCCTGTA
TCAAGGTGTCAACTGTACCGAAGTCCCTGTGGCGATACACGCCGACCAACTGACACCCACCTGGAGAGTC
TACTCAACAGGTTCCAATGTCTTTCAAACTAGAGCGGGTTGTCTCATTGGCGCTGAGTATGTCAATAATT
CATACGAATGTGATATTCCTATTGGGGCAGGAATCTGTGCGTCTTATCAAACTCAAACGAAATCACACCG
GCGCGCTCGCTCAGTAGCCAGCCAGTCCATAATCGCCTATACCATGAGTCTCGGGGCTGAGAACTCCGTG
GCTTATTCAAACAATTCCATCGCAATCCCAACTAACTTTACCATTAGCGTTACCACGGAAATCTTGCCCG
TCAGCATGACTAAGACGAGCGTAGACTGTACGATGTATATCTGTGGGGATTCCACCGAGTGTAGCAACCT
CTTGCTTCAATACGGGTCTTTCTGTACTCAACTCAAACGAGCATTGACCGGAATTGCGGTCGAACAAGAC
AAGAATACCCAAGAGGTGTTCGCACAAGTAAAGCAAATATACAAAACGCCGCCAATCAAATATTTTGGCG
GGTTTAATTTTAGCCAAATACTGCCAGACCCATCTAAGCCTTCAAAACGCAGCTTTATCGAGGATCTGCT
GTTCAACAAAGTTACGTTGGCTGACGCGGGTTTCATTAAGCAGTATGGGGATTGTTTGGGAGACATTGCG
GCCCGCGACCTTATCTGTGCTCAAAAATTCAATGGGTTGACAGTTCTGCCCCCTCTGCTCACTGATGAGA
TGATTGCACAGTATACATCAGCATTGTTGGCAGGAACCATTACATCCGGCTGGACTTTTGGCGCGGGTGC
GGCCCTTCAAATACCTTTCGCTATGCAAATGGCTTACAGATTCAATGGGATTGGTGTCACGCAAAATGTA
TTGTATGAAAATCAGAAGCTGATCGCTAATCAATTTAACAGCGCGATTGGCAAGATCCAAGATTCACTGT
CAAGCACAGCGTCCGCCCTCGGCAAACTCCAAGATGTTGTGAATCATAACGCCCAGGCCCTGAATACCCT
CGTGAAGCAACTGAGTTCTAAATTCGGCGCAATCTCCAGCGTCCTCAACGACATATTGTCCAGACTTGAT
AAGGTGGAAGCCGAGGTGCAAATTGATCGGCTCATCACAGGCAGGCTCCAGTCACTCCAAACTTATGTGA
CACAACAGTTGATCCGGGCTGCTGAGATACGAGCAAGCGCCAACCTGGCCGCCACTAAAATGTCAGAGTG
CGTGCTCGGGCAGTCCAAACGGGTTGACTTTTGTGGCAAGGGCTATCACTTGATGTCCTTCCCCCAATCC
GCCCCACATGGAGTGGTCTTTCTCCACGTCACTTATGTCCCTGCTCAAGAGAAGAACTTTACGACAGCTC
CAGCAATCTGTCACGATGGCAAAGCGCACTTTCCCAGGGAAGGCGTTTTCGTCAGTAATGGCACGCATTG
GTTTGTGACCCAAAGGAATTTCTATGAACCCCAAATCATAACCACTGACAATACATTTGTCTCAGGCAAC
TGTGATGTGGTCATTGGGATCGTGAACAACACGGTATATGATCCCCTGCAACCCGAGTTGGATAGCTTCA
AAGAGGAATTGGATAAATACTTTAAGAATCATACTTCACCCGATGTTGATCTCGGGGACATATCAGGAAT
AAATGCAAGTGTCGTCAACATTCAGAAAGAGATTGATCGCCTTAATGAGGTCGCCAAGAACTTGAATGAA
TCTTTGATCGACTTGCAAGAACTGGGCAAATACGAACAATATATTAAATGGCCCTGGTACATTTGGTTGG
GCTTTATCGCCGGACTTATAGCTATCGTTATGGTCACAATTATGTTGTGCTGTATGACTAGCTGTTGTTC
CTGCTTGAAAGGATGTTGCAGTTGCGGATCTTGTTGTAAATAAAGGATCCTCTAGAAGTTGTCTCCTCCT
GCACTGACTGACTGATACAATCGATTTCTGGATCCGCAGGCCTAATCAACCTCTGGATTACAAAATTTGT
GAAAGATTGACTGGTATTCTTAACTATGTTGCTCCTTTTACGCTATGTGGATACGCTGCTTTAATGCCTT
TGTATCATGCTATTGCTTCCCGTATGGCTTTCATTTTCTCCTCCTTGTATAAATCCTGGTTGCTGTCTCT
TTATGAGGAGTTGTGGCCCGTTGTCAGGCAACGTGGCGTGGTGTGCACTGTGTTTGCTGACGCAACCCCC
ACTGGTTGGGGCATTGCCACCACCTGTCAGCTCCTTTCCGGGACTTTCGCTTTCCCCCTCCCTATTGCCA
CGGCGGAACTCATCGCCGCCTGCCTTGCCCGCTGCTGGACAGGGGCTCGGCTGTTGGGCACTGACAATTC
CGTGGTGTTGTCGGGGAAGCTGACGTCCTTTCCATGGCTGCTCGCCTGTGTTGCCACCTGGATTCTGCGC
GGGACGTCCTTCTGCTACGTCCCTTCGGCCCTCAATCCAGCGGACCTTCCTTCCCGCGGCCTGCTGCCGG
CTCTGCGGCCTCTTCCGCGTCTTCGCCTTCGCCCTCAGACGAGTCGGATCTCCCTTTGGGCCGCCTCCCC
GCCTGTCTAGCTTGACTGACTGAGATACAGCGTACCTTCAGCTCACAGACATGATAAGATACATTGATGA
GTTTGGACAAACCACAACTAGAATGCAGTGAAAAAAATGCTTTATTTGTGAAATTTGTGATGCTATTGCT
TTATTTGTAACCATTATAAGCTGCAATAAACAAGTTAACAACAACAATTGCATTCATTTTATGTTTCAGG
TTCAGGGGGAGGTGTGGGAGGTTTTTTAAAGCAAGTAAAACCTCTACAAATGTGGTATTGGCCCATCTCT
ATCGGTATCGTAGCATAACCCCTTGGGGCCTCTAAACGGGTCTTGAGGGGTTTTTTGTGCCCCTCGGGCC
GGATTGCTATCTACCGGCATTGGCGCAGAAAAAAATGCCTGATGCGACGCTGCGCGTCTTATACTCCCAC
ATATGCCAGATTCAGCAACGGATACGGCTTCCCCAACTTGCCCACTTCCATACGTGTCCTCCTTACCAGA
AATTTATCCTTAAGGTCGTCAGCTATCCTGCAGGCGATCTCTCGATTTCGATCAAGACATTCCTTTAATG
GTCTTTTCTGGACACCACTAGGGGTCAGAAGTAGTTCATCAAACTTTCTTCCCTCCCTAATCTCATTGGT
TACCTTGGGCTATCGAAACTTAATTAAGCGATCTGCATCTCAATTAGTCAGCAACCATAGTCCCGCCCCT
AACTCCGCCCATCCCGCCCCTAACTCCGCCCAGTTCCGCCCATTCTCCGCCCCATCGCTGACTAATTTTT
TTTATTTATGCAGAGGCCGAGGCCGCCTCGGCCTCTGAGCTATTCCAGAAGTAGTGAGGAGGCTTTTTTG
GAGGCCTAGGCTTTTGCAAAGGAGGTAGCCAACATGATTGAACAAGATGGATTGCACGCAGGTTCTCCCG
CCGCTTGGGTGGAGAGGCTATTCGGCTATGACTGGGCACAACAGACAATCGGCTGCTCTGATGCCGCCGT
GTTCCGGCTGTCAGCGCAGGGGCGCCCGGTTCTTTTTGTCAAGACCGACCTGTCCGGTGCCCTGAATGAA
CTCCAGGACGAGGCAGCGCGGCTATCGTGGCTGGCCACGACGGGCGTTCCTTGCGCAGCTGTGCTCGACG
TTGTCACTGAAGCGGGAAGGGACTGGCTGCTATTGGGCGAAGTGCCGGGGCAGGATCTCCTGTCATCTCA
CCTTGCTCCTGCCGAGAAAGTATCCATCATGGCTGATGCAATGCGGCGGCTGCATACGCTTGATCCGGCT
ACCTGCCCATTCGACCACCAAGCGAAACATCGCATCGAGCGAGCACGTACTCGGATGGAAGCCGGTCTTG
TCGATCAGGATGATCTGGACGAAGAGCATCAGGGGCTCGCGCCAGCCGAACTGTTCGCCAGGCTCAAGGC
GCGGATGCCCGACGGCGAGGATCTCGTCGTGACCCACGGCGATGCCTGCTTGCCGAATATCATGGTGGAA
AATGGCCGCTTTTCTGGATTCATCGACTGTGGCCGGCTGGGTGTGGCGGACCGCTATCAGGACATAGCGT
TGGCTACCCGTGATATTGCTGAAGAGCTTGGCGGCGAATGGGCTGACCGCTTCCTCGTGCTTTACGGTAT
CGCCGCTCCCGATTCGCAGCGCATCGCCTTCTATCGCCTTCTTGACGAGTTCTTCTAGTATGTAAGCCCT
GTGCCTTCTAGTTGCCAGCCATCTGTTGTTTGCCCCTCCCCCGTGCCTTCCTTGACCCTGGAAGGTGCCA
CTCCCACTGTCCTTTCCTAATAAAATGAGGAAATTGCATCGCATTGTCTGAGTAGGTGTCATTCTATTCT
GGGGGGTGGGGTGGGGCAGGACAGCAAGGGGGAGGATTGGGAAGACAATAGCAGGCATGCTGGGGATGCG
GTGGGCTCTATGGTTAATTAACCAGTCAAGTCAGCTACTTGGCGAGATCGACTTGTCTGGGTTTCGACTA
CGCTCAGAATTGCGTCAGTCAAGTTCGATCTGGTCCTTGCTATTGCACCCGTTCTCCGATTACGAGTTTC
ATTTAAATCATGTGAGCAAAAGGCCAGCAAAAGGCCAGGAACCGTAAAAAGGCCGCGTTGCTGGCGTTTT
TCCATAGGCTCCGCCCCCCTGACGAGCATCACAAAAATCGACGCTCAAGTCAGAGGTGGCGAAACCCGAC
AGGACTATAAAGATACCAGGCGTTTCCCCCTGGAAGCTCCCTCGTGCGCTCTCCTGTTCCGACCCTGCCG
CTTACCGGATACCTGTCCGCCTTTCTCCCTTCGGGAAGCGTGGCGCTTTCTCATAGCTCACGCTGTAGGT
ATCTCAGTTCGGTGTAGGTCGTTCGCTCCAAGCTGGGCTGTGTGCACGAACCCCCCGTTCAGCCCGACCG
CTGCGCCTTATCCGGTAACTATCGTCTTGAGTCCAACCCGGTAAGACACGACTTATCGCCACTGGCAGCA
GCCACTGGTAACAGGATTAGCAGAGCGAGGTATGTAGGCGGTGCTACAGAGTTCTTGAAGTGGTGGCCTA
ACTACGGCTACACTAGAAGAACAGTATTTGGTATCTGCGCTCTGCTGAAGCCAGTTACCTTCGGAAAAAG
AGTTGGTAGCTCTTGATCCGGCAAACAAACCACCGCTGGTAGCGGTGGTTTTTTTGTTTGCAAGCAGCAG
ATTACGCGCAGAAAAAAAGGATCTCAAGAAGATCCTTTGATCTTTTCTACGGGGTCTGACGCTCAGTGGA
ACGAAAACTCACGTTAAGGGATTTTGGTCATGAGATTATCAAAAAGGATCTTCACCTAGATCCTTTTAAA
TTAAAAATGAAGTTTTAAATCAATCTAAAGTATATATGAGTAAACTTGGTCTGACAGTTACCAATGCTTA
ATCAGTGAGGCACCTATCTCAGCGATCTGTCTATTTCGTTCATCCATAGTTGCATTTAAATTTCCGAACT
CTCCAAGGCCCTCGTCGGAAAATCTTCAAACCTTTCGTCCGATCCATCTTGCAGGCTACCTCTCGAACGA
ACTATCGCAAGTCTCTTGGCCGGCCTTGCGCCTTGGCTATTGCTTGGCAGCGCCTATCGCCAGGTATTAC
TCCAATCCCGAATATCCGAGATCGGGATCACCCGAGAGAAGTTCAACCTACATCCTCAATCCCGATCTAT
CCGAGATCCGAGGAATATCGAAATCGGGGCGCGCCTGGTGTACCGAGAACGATCCTCTCAGTGCGAGTCT
CGACGATCCATATCGTTGCTTGGCAGTCAGCCAGTCGGAATCCAGCTTGGGACCCAGGAAGTCCAATCGT
CAGATATTGTACTCAAGCCTGGTCACGGCAGCGTACCGATCTGTTTAAACCTAGATATTGATAGTCTGAT
CGGTCAACGTATAATCGAGTCCTAGCTTTTGCAAACATCTATCAAGAGACAGGATCAGCAGGAGGCTTTC
GCATGAGTATTCAACATTTCCGTGTCGCCCTTATTCCCTTTTTTGCGGCATTTTGCCTTCCTGTTTTTGC
TCACCCAGAAACGCTGGTGAAAGTAAAAGATGCTGAAGATCAGTTGGGTGCGCGAGTGGGTTACATCGAA
CTGGATCTCAACAGCGGTAAGATCCTTGAGAGTTTTCGCCCCGAAGAACGCTTTCCAATGATGAGCACTT
TTAAAGTTCTGCTATGTGGCGCGGTATTATCCCGTATTGACGCCGGGCAAGAGCAACTCGGTCGCCGCAT
ACACTATTCTCAGAATGACTTGGTTGAGTATTCACCAGTCACAGAAAAGCATCTTACGGATGGCATGACA
GTAAGAGAATTATGCAGTGCTGCCATAACCATGAGTGATAACACTGCGGCCAACTTACTTCTGACAACGA
TTGGAGGACCGAAGGAGCTAACCGCTTTTTTGCACAACATGGGGGATCATGTAACTCGCCTTGATCGTTG
GGAACCGGAGCTGAATGAAGCCATACCAAACGACGAGCGTGACACCACGATGCCTGTAGCAATGGCAACA
ACCTTGCGTAAACTATTAACTGGCGAACTACTTACTCTAGCTTCCCGGCAACAGTTGATAGACTGGATGG
AGGCGGATAAAGTTGCAGGACCACTTCTGCGCTCGGCCCTTCCGGCTGGCTGGTTTATTGCTGATAAATC
TGGAGCCGGTGAGCGTGGGTCTCGCGGTATCATTGCAGCACTGGGGCCAGATGGTAAGCCCTCCCGTATC
GTAGTTATCTACACGACGGGGAGTCAGGCAACTATGGATGAACGAAATAGACAGATCGCTGAGATAGGTG
CCTCACTGATTAAGCATTGGTAACCGATTCTAGGTGCATTGGCGCAGAAAAAAATGCCTGATGCGACGCT
GCGCGTCTTATACTCCCACATATGCCAGATTCAGCAACGGATACGGCTTCCCCAACTTGCCCACTTCCAT
ACGTGTCCTCCTTACCAGAAATTTATCCTTAAGATCCCGAATCGTTTAAACTCGACTCTGGCTCTATCGA
ATCTCCGTCGTTTCGAGCTTACGCGAACAGCCGTGGCGCTCATTTGCTCGTCGGGCATCGAATCTCGTCA
GCTATCGTCAGCTTACCTTTTTGGCAGCGATCGCGGCTCCCGACATCTTGGACCATTAGCTCCACAGGTA
TCTTCTTCCCTCTAGTGGTCATAACAGCAGCTTCAGCTACCTCTCAATTCAAAAAACCCCTCAAGACCCG
TTTAGAGGCCCCAAGGGGTTATGCTATCAATCGTTGCGTTACACACACAAAAAACCAACACACATCCATC
TTCGATGGATAGCGATTTTATTATCTAACTGCTGATCGAGTGTAGCCAGATCTAGTAATCAATTACGGGG
TCATTAGTTCATAGCCCATATATGGAGTTCCGCGTTACATAACTTACGGTAAATGGCCCGCCTGGCTGAC
CGCCCAACGACCCCCGCCCATTGACGTCAATAATGACGTATGTTCCCATAGTAACGCCAATAGGGACTTT
CCATTGACGTCAATGGGTGGAGTATTTACGGTAAACTGCCCACTTGGCAGTACATCAAGTGTATCATATG
CCAAGTACGCCCCCTATTGACGTCAATGACGGTAAATGGCCCGCCTGGCATTATGCCCAGTACATGACCT
TATGGGACTTTCCTACTTGGCAGTACATCTACGTATTAGTCATCGCTATTACCATGCTGATGCGGTTTTG
GCAGTACATCAATGGGCGTGGATAGCGGTTTGACTCACGGGGATTTCCAAGTCTCCACCCCATTGACGTC
AATGGGAGTTTGTTTTGGCACCAAAATCAACGGGACTTTCCAAAATGTCGTAACAACTCCGCCCCATTGA
CGCAAATGGGCGGTAGGCGTGTACGGTGGGAGGTCTATATAAGCAGAGCTGGTTTAGTGAACCGTCAGAT
CGCCTGGAGACGCCATCCACGCTGTTTTGACCTCCATAGAAGACACCGGGACCGATCCAGCCTCCCCTCG
AAGCTTACATGTGGTACCGAGCTCGGATCCTGAGAACTTCAGGGTGAGTCTATGGGACCCTTGATGTTTT
CTTTCCCCTTCTTTTCTATGGTTAAGTTCATGTCATAGGAAGGGGAGAAGTAACAGGGTACACATATTGA
CCAAATCAGGGTAATTTTGCATTTGTAATTTTAAAAAATGCTTTCTTCTTTTAATATACTTTTTTGTTTA
TCTTATTTCTAATACTTTCCCTAATCTCTTTCTTTCAGGGCAATAATGATACAATGTATCATGCCTCTTT
GCACCATTCTAAAGAATAACAGTGATAATTTCTGGGTTAAGGCAATAGCAATATTTCTGCATATAAATAT
TTCTGCATATAAATTGTAACTGATGTAAGAGGTTTCATATTGCTAATAGCAGCTACAATCCAGCTACCAT
TCTGCTTTTATTTTATGGTTGGGATAAGGCTGGATTATTCTGAGTCCAAGCTAGGCCCTTTTGCTAATCA
TGTTCATACCTCTTATCTTCCTCCCACAGCTCCTGGGCAACGTGCTGGTCTGTGTGCTGGCCCATCACTT
TGGCAAAGGCGGCCGCC
Features (pLannotate 1.2.2; 21 found; start..end, strand, type, name):
      1..3750    +  CDS            S: SPIKE_SARS2 - Experimental evidence at protein level: Swiss-Prot protein existence level 1. [Spike glycoprotein]: May down-regulate host tetherin (BST2) by lysosomal degradation, thereby counteracting its antiviral activity. From Severe acute respiratory syndrome coronavirus 2 (2019-nCoV) (SARS-CoV-2).
   3824..4412    +  misc_feature   WPRE: woodchuck hepatitis virus posttranscriptional regulatory element
   4465..4586    -  polyA_signal   SV40 poly(A) signal: SV40 polyadenylation signal
   4609..4678    -  CDS            large T antigen (fragment): large T antigen from SV40 (simian virus 40)
   4701..4747    +  terminator     T7 terminator: transcription terminator for bacteriophage T7 RNA polymerase
   4777..4913    +  terminator     rrnG terminator: transcription terminator from the E. coli ribosomal RNA rrnG operon (Albrechtsen et al., 1991)
   4958..5029    +  misc_feature   3' β-globin insulator: insulator downstream of the human β-globin locus (Farrell et al., 2002)
   5074..5270    +  promoter       SV40 promoter: SV40 early promoter
   5284..6075    +  CDS            neo: KKA2_KLEPN - Also known as kan, nptII. Experimental evidence at protein level: Swiss-Prot protein existence level 1. Resistance to kanamycin, neomycin, paromomycin, ribostamycin, butirosin and gentamicin B. From Klebsiella pneumoniae.
   6089..6313    +  polyA_signal   bGH poly(A) signal: bovine growth hormone polyadenylation signal
   6509..7097    -  rep_origin     ori: high-copy-number ColE1/pMB1/pBR322/pUC origin of replication
   7269..7333    -  CDS            bla(M) (fragment): β-lactamase lacking the signal sequence; bla(M); allows cytosolic expression of β-lactamase
   7843..8703    +  CDS            AmpR: β-lactamase; bla; confers resistance to ampicillin, carbenicillin, and related antibiotics
   8716..8852    +  terminator     rrnG terminator: transcription terminator from the E. coli ribosomal RNA rrnG operon (Albrechtsen et al., 1991)
   9004..9075    +  misc_feature   5' β-globin insulator: insulator upstream of the human β-globin locus (Farrell et al., 2002)
   9080..9126    -  terminator     T7 terminator: transcription terminator for bacteriophage T7 RNA polymerase
   9144..9192    -  polyA_signal   poly(A) signal: synthetic polyadenylation signal
   9273..9576    +  enhancer       CMV enhancer: human cytomegalovirus immediate early enhancer
   9649..9666    -  promoter       CMV promoter (fragment): human cytomegalovirus (CMV) immediate early promoter
   9729..9780    +  promoter       CMVd2 promoter: truncated human cytomegalovirus (CMV) immediate early promoter that yields moderately reduced expression relative to the full-length promoter
   9914..10389   +  intron         β-globin intron: internally truncated intron from human β-globin
