[The description below was written by a language model from this plasmid's Addgene catalogue record and pLannotate feature annotations shown in this document.]
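Description:
pTwist-SARS-CoV-2 Spike-deltaC18 BQ.1.1 is a mammalian expression plasmid of about 10.4 kb, built on the Twist pTwist-CMV-BetaGlobin-WPRE-Neo backbone. It encodes the spike glycoprotein of the SARS-CoV-2 Omicron sublineage BQ.1.1. It is propagated in E. coli as a high-copy plasmid through a ColE1/pUC-type origin and selected with ampicillin (AmpR, β-lactamase). A separate SV40 early promoter–neo–bGH poly(A) cassette provides neomycin/G418-type selection in mammalian cells.

The spike coding sequence spans roughly 3.75 kb. As the name indicates, it lacks the C-terminal 18 residues of the cytoplasmic tail, a truncation commonly used to improve spike incorporation into pseudotyped particles. The depositor lists the BQ.1.1-defining changes relative to the ancestral spike. These include N-terminal domain deletions (residues 24–26 and 69–70), many receptor-binding-domain substitutions such as R346T, K444T, L452R, N460K and F486V, and D614G, P681H and several S2 changes.

The catalogue field gives the promoter as CAG. The annotated sequence, however, shows a CMV enhancer with CMV promoter elements followed by a truncated human β-globin intron, which matches the backbone name, so the two sources differ on this point. Downstream of the insert, a WPRE enhances transcript stability and expression, and an SV40 polyadenylation signal terminates the transcript. β-globin insulator elements and bacterial/T7 terminators flank the expression unit to limit read-through.

The stated purpose is to supply the envelope protein for pseudovirus production. The associated work concerns escape of evolving variants from mRNA vaccine-induced humoral immunity.
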