Addgene plasmid #212507: pTwist-SARS-CoV-2 Spike-deltaC18 BQ.1.1
Purpose: Encodes SARS-CoV-2 variant BQ.1.1 Spike for pseudovirus production
Depositing lab: Alejandro Balazs. Depositing organization: Massachusetts General Hospital. Publication: Ongoing evolution of SARS-CoV-2 drives escape from mRNA vaccine-induced humoral immunity. Roederer AL, Cao Y, Denis KS, Sheehan ML, Li CJ, Lam EC, Gregory DJ, Poznansky MC, Iafrate AJ, Canaday DH, Gravenstein S, Garcia-Beltran WF, Balazs AB. medRxiv [Preprint]. 2024 Mar 7:2024.03.05.24303815. doi: 10.1101/2024.03.05.24303815. PubMed 38496628.
Backbone
  Vector backbone: pTwist-CMV-BetaGlobin-WPRE-Neo
  Backbone manufacturer: Twist
  Vector type: Mammalian Expression
Growth in bacteria
  Bacterial resistance: Ampicillin, 100 μg/mL
  Growth temperature: 37°C
  Growth strain: DH5alpha
  Copy number: High Copy
Gene/Insert
  Gene/Insert name: SARS-CoV-2 Spike BQ.1.1
  Species: Severe acute respiratory syndrome coronavirus 2
  Mutation: See Depositor Comments.
  Entrez Gene: S (a.k.a. GU280_gp02, spike glycoprotein)
  Promoter: CAG
  Cloning method: Ligation Independent Cloning
Terms and licenses: Academic/Nonprofit Terms; Industry Terms: Not Available to Industry
Depositor comments: Relevant mutations: T19I , deltaL24P25P26 , A27S , deltaH69V70 , G142D , V213G , G339D , R346T , S371F , S373P , S375F , T376A , D405N , R408S , K417N , N440K , K444T , L452R , N460K , S477N , T478K , E484Q , F486V , Q498R , N501Y , Y505H , D614G , H655Y , N679K , P681H , N764K , D796Y , Q954H , N969K Please visit https://www.medrxiv.org/content/10.1101/2024.03.05.24303815v1 for medRxiv preprint.
How to cite: pTwist-SARS-CoV-2 Spike-deltaC18 BQ.1.1 was a gift from Alejandro Balazs (Addgene plasmid # 212507 ; http://n2t.net/addgene:212507 ; RRID:Addgene_212507)
